>Addgene plasmid #13412 | pFbx15(-1172/+114)-Luc | addgene partial sequence | sequence record 19789 | RVprimer3 5'-CTAGCAAAATAGGCTGTCCC-3'
CGATAGGACCGGTCTAGATTGAATTCGCCCTTGTATACCAAATCCAAGGGCTTAGAAGGCAGAGACAGGT
GGCTCATGGGAGCTTGCTGTTCAGTCAGTCTTGACAAATTGGTGAGATTCACGTTCAGTAAAAACCTGCC
TCAAAAGAAAAAAAAAAAAACAAGGCGGAAACGATAGAGGAAGGCATCCTCATTGACCTTCACACAAACA
TGCACTCACACAAACATGCACACGCACACACACACACACACACTCATTACCACACACATAAGAACAGATT
GAGGATATTGCAAAGGGGAGATCAGCCTGTGCAAGACTTGCTCAAGAGCCCCAAGTTCCTTTACAAAGCT
CTCCATGGGTCTAGGAGGAGGCAGAGTTGGTTGTTAGGGGAAAGAAGTGGGCGGTTTTCTGTTATGATTG
AAAGGTTTGGGTTCTATTAGCCCTGTTTACTGCACGTGCCATTTCCTGTGTTGCATCTGATTTAAATCAT
AGGTATGACCAATCCTGCATAAGGAGAAGACACTAAGTAGAAATTTCCCCCTGTAAATTCACTCAGAGGA
TACAGTTTGACTTATTGCACGGCCCCTTCCCCCCTTCCAAAACAAACCGGACTAGGCTAAAATGGCAAGC
AGCCACCGCCCTTAGTTCCCAGATGTGCTTTATCATAACAATGGAATTCCTAGGGGCTTGTTAGATAAAC
TGTTAAGGTGGACCAACCAGCTAGCTAGTTTGGAAAGAAGTGTGGATAGCTCAATGACAAAAATCCCTGG
CTGCTAAGCAAACTGCCTCACCCTACTTTG
