[The description below was written by a language model from this plasmid's Addgene catalogue record.]
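Description:
pFbx15(-1172/+114)-Luc is a luciferase reporter plasmid for use in mammalian cells, built on the pGV-BM2 backbone (about 4.8 kb without insert). It is propagated in E. coli as a high-copy plasmid under ampicillin selection. The record does not list a selection marker for mammalian cells, and no feature table is provided, so details such as the bacterial origin, the polyadenylation signal and the exact luciferase variant are not stated.

The insert is a 1,286 bp fragment of the upstream region of the mouse Fbx15 gene. As the name indicates, it spans positions -1172 to +114, presumably numbered relative to the transcription start site, and it carries no mutations. It was introduced by restriction cloning, with the 5′ EcoRI site retained and the 3′ MunI site destroyed at the junction, which is consistent with ligation of MunI to a compatible EcoRI-type overhang. In a construct of this type, the cloned genomic fragment supplies the promoter and nearby regulatory sequences that drive the luciferase gene. Light output after transfection therefore serves as a readout of Fbx15 promoter activity.

The associated publication identifies Fbx15 as a target of the pluripotency factor Oct3/4 in embryonic stem cells. This reporter is thus suited to measuring Fbx15 regulatory activity in stem cells compared with differentiated cells, and to testing its dependence on transcription factors such as Oct3/4. The coordinates in the name suggest it may also serve as a reference construct for comparison with deletion or mutant promoter variants, although the record does not describe such a series.
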