Addgene plasmid #13412: pFbx15(-1172/+114)-Luc
Depositing lab: Shinya Yamanaka. Depositing organization: Kyoto University, Center for iPS Cell Research and Application. Publication: Fbx15 is a novel target of Oct3/4 but is dispensable for embryonic stem cell self-renewal and mouse development. Tokuzawa Y, Kaiho E, Maruyama M, Takahashi K, Mitsui K, Maeda M, Niwa H, Yamanaka S. Mol Cell Biol. 2003 Apr . 23(8):2699-708. 10.1128/MCB.23.8.2699-2708.2003 PubMed 12665572.
Backbone
  Vector backbone: pGV-BM2
  Backbone size w/o insert (bp): 4800
  Vector type: Mammalian Expression, Luciferase
Growth in bacteria
  Bacterial resistance: Ampicillin, 100 μg/mL
  Growth temperature: 37°C
  Growth strain: DH5alpha
  Copy number: High Copy
Gene/Insert
  Gene/Insert name: Upstream region of mouse Fbx15 gene
  Species: M. musculus (mouse)
  Insert size (bp): 1286
  Mutation: None
  Cloning method: Restriction Enzyme; 5′ cloning site EcoRI (not destroyed); 3′ cloning site MunI (destroyed during cloning)
  Sequencing primers: 5′ pGV-2U
Terms and licenses: Academic/Nonprofit Terms; Industry Terms: Not Available to Industry
Depositor comments: The sequence of primer pGV-2U is ACT AAC ATA CGC TCT CCA TCA A.
How to cite: pFbx15(-1172/+114)-Luc was a gift from Shinya Yamanaka (Addgene plasmid # 13412 ; http://n2t.net/addgene:13412 ; RRID:Addgene_13412)
